>Addgene plasmid #193291 | pCXLE-SOX2AV-p2a-KLF4 | addgene full sequence | sequence record 379802 | Addgene NGS Result
GTCGACATTGATTATTGACTAGTTATTAATAGTAATCAATTACGGGGTCATTAGTTCATAGCCCATATAT
GGAGTTCCGCGTTACATAACTTACGGTAAATGGCCCGCCTGGCTGACCGCCCAACGACCCCCGCCCATTG
ACGTCAATAATGACGTATGTTCCCATAGTAACGCCAATAGGGACTTTCCATTGACGTCAATGGGTGGAGT
ATTTACGGTAAACTGCCCACTTGGCAGTACATCAAGTGTATCATATGCCAAGTACGCCCCCTATTGACGT
CAATGACGGTAAATGGCCCGCCTGGCATTATGCCCAGTACATGACCTTATGGGACTTTCCTACTTGGCAG
TACATCTACGTATTAGTCATCGCTATTACCATGGTCGAGGTGAGCCCCACGTTCTGCTTCACTCTCCCCA
TCTCCCCCCCCTCCCCACCCCCAATTTTGTATTTATTTATTTTTTAATTATTTTGTGCAGCGATGGGGGC
GGGGGGGGGGGGGGGGCGCGCGCCAGGCGGGGCGGGGCGGGGCGAGGGGCGGGGCGGGGCGAGGCGGAGA
GGTGCGGCGGCAGCCAATCAGAGCGGCGCGCTCCGAAAGTTTCCTTTTATGGCGAGGCGGCGGCGGCGGC
GGCCCTATAAAAAGCGAAGCGCGCGGCGGGCGGGAGTCGCTGCGCGCTGCCTTCGCCCCGTGCCCCGCTC
CGCCGCCGCCTCGCGCCGCCCGCCCCGGCTCTGACTGACCGCGTTACTCCCACAGGTGAGCGGGCGGGAC
GGCCCTTCTCCTCCGGGCTGTAATTAGCGCTTGGTTTAATGACGGCTTGTTTCTTTTCTGTGGCTGCGTG
AAAGCCTTGAGGGGCTCCGGGAGGGCCCTTTGTGCGGGGGGAGCGGCTCGGGGGGTGCGTGCGTGTGTGT
GTGCGTGGGGAGCGCCGCGTGCGGCTCCGCGCTGCCCGGCGGCTGTGAGCGCTGCGGGCGCGGCGCGGGG
CTTTGTGCGCTCCGCAGTGTGCGCGAGGGGAGCGCGGCCGGGGGCGGTGCCCCGCGGTGCGGGGGGGGCT
GCGAGGGGAACAAAGGCTGCGTGCGGGGTGTGTGCGTGGGGGGGTGAGCAGGGGGTGTGGGCGCGTCGGT
CGGGCTGCAACCCCCCCTGCACCCCCCTCCCCGAGTTGCTGAGCACGGCCCGGCTTCGGGTGCGGGGCTC
CGTACGGGGCGTGGCGCGGGGCTCGCCGTGCCGGGCGGGGGGTGGCGGCAGGTGGGGGTGCCGGGCGGGG
CGGGGCCGCCTCGGGCCGGGGAGGGCTCGGGGGAGGGGCGCGGCGGCCCCCGGAGCGCCGGCGGCTGTCG
AGGCGCGGCGAGCCGCAGCCATTGCCTTTTATGGTAATCGTGCGAGAGGGCGCAGGGACTTCCTTTGTCC
CAAATCTGTGCGGAGCCGAAATCTGGGAGGCGCCGCCGCACCCCCTCTAGCGGGCGCGGGGCGAAGCGGT
GCGGCGCCGGCAGGAAGGAAATGGGCGGGGAGGGCCTTCGTGCGTCGCCGCGCCGCCGTCCCCTTCTCCC
TCTCCAGCCTCGGGGCTGTCCGCGGGGGGACGGCTGCCTTCGGGGGGGACGGGGCAGGGCGGGGTTCGGC
TTCTGGCGTGTGACCGGCGGCTCTAGAGCCTCTGCTAACCATGTTCATGCCTTCTTCTTTTTCCTACAGC
TCCTGGGCAACGTGCTGGTTATTGTGCTGTCTCATCATTTTGGCAAAGAATTCGCCCTTCACCATGTACA
ACATGATGGAGACGGAGCTGAAGCCGCCGGGCCCGCAGCAAACTTCGGGGGGCGGCGGCGGCAACTCCAC
CGCGGCGGCGGCCGGCGGCAACCAGAAAAACAGCCCGGACCGCGTCAAGCGGCCCATGAATGCCTTCATG
GTGTGGTCCCGCGGGCAGCGGCGCAAGATGGCCCAGGAGAACCCCAAGATGCACAACTCGGAGATCAGCA
AGCGCCTGGGCGCCGAGTGGAAACTTTTGTCGGAGACGGAGAAGCGGCCGTTCATCGACGAGGCTAAGCG
GCTGCGAGTGCTGCACATGAAGGAGCACCCGGATTATAAATACCGGCCCCGGCGGAAAACCAAGACGCTC
ATGAAGAAGGATAAGTACACGCTGCCCGGCGGGCTGCTGGCCCCCGGCGGCAATAGCATGGCGAGCGGGG
TCGGGGTGGGCGCCGGCCTGGGCGCGGGCGTGAACCAGCGCATGGACAGTTACGCGCACATGAACGGCTG
GAGCAACGGCAGCTACAGCATGATGCAGGACCAGCTGGGCTACCCGCAGCACCCGGGCCTCAATGCGCAC
GGCGCAGCGCAGATGCAGCCCATGCACCGCTACGACGTGAGCGCCCTGCAGTACAACTCCATGACCAGCT
CGCAGACCTACATGAACGGCTCGCCCACCTACAGCATGTCCTACTCGCAGCAGGGCACCCCTGGCATGGC
TCTTGGCTCCATGGGTTCGGTGGTCAAGTCCGAGGCCAGCTCCAGCCCCCCTGTGGTTACCTCTTCCTCC
CACTCCAGGGCGCCCTGCCAGGCCGGGGACCTCCGGGACATGATCAGCATGTATCTCCCCGGCGCCGAGG
TGCCGGAACCCGCCGCCCCCAGCAGACTTCACATGTCCCAGCACTACCAGAGCGGCCCGGTGCCCGGCAC
GGCCATTAACGGCACACTGCCCCTCTCACACATGGGCACCGGTGCCACCAACTTCAGCCTGCTGAAGCAG
GCCGGCGACGTGGAGGAGAACCCCGGCCCCATGAACAATTCGCCCTTCACCATGGCTGTCAGTGACGCGC
TGCTCCCATCTTTCTCCACGTTCGCGTCTGGCCCGGCGGGAAGGGAGAAGACACTGCGTCAAGCAGGTGC
CCCGAATAACCGCTGGCGGGAGGAGCTCTCCCACATGAAGCGACTTCCCCCAGTGCTTCCCGGCCGCCCC
TATGACCTGGCGGCGGCGACCGTGGCCACAGACCTGGAGAGCGGCGGAGCCGGTGCGGCTTGCGGCGGTA
GCAACCTGGCGCCCCTACCTCGGAGAGAGACCGAGGAGTTCAACGATCTCCTGGACCTGGACTTTATTCT
CTCCAATTCGCTGACCCATCCTCCGGAGTCAGTGGCCGCCACCGTGTCCTCGTCAGCGTCAGCCTCCTCT
TCGTCGTCGCCGTCGAGCAGCGGCCCTGCCAGCGCGCCCTCCACCTGCAGCTTCACCTATCCGATCCGGG
CCGGGAACGACCCGGGCGTGGCGCCGGGCGGCACGGGCGGAGGCCTCCTCTATGGCAGGGAGTCCGCTCC
CCCTCCGACGGCTCCCTTCAACCTGGCGGACATCAACGACGTGAGCCCCTCGGGCGGCTTCGTGGCCGAG
CTCCTGCGGCCAGAATTGGACCCGGTGTACATTCCGCCGCAGCAGCCGCAGCCGCCAGGTGGCGGGCTGA
TGGGCAAGTTCGTGCTGAAGGCGTCGCTGAGCGCCCCTGGCAGCGAGTACGGCAGCCCGTCGGTCATCAG
CGTCAGCAAAGGCAGCCCTGACGGCAGCCACCCGGTGGTGGTGGCGCCCTACAACGGCGGGCCGCCGCGC
ACGTGCCCCAAGATCAAGCAGGAGGCGGTCTCTTCGTGCACCCACTTGGGCGCTGGACCCCCTCTCAGCA
ATGGCCACCGGCCGGCTGCACACGACTTCCCCCTGGGGCGGCAGCTCCCCAGCAGGACTACCCCGACCCT
GGGTCTTGAGGAAGTGCTGAGCAGCAGGGACTGTCACCCTGCCCTGCCGCTTCCTCCCGGCTTCCATCCC
CACCCGGGGCCCAATTACCCATCCTTCCTGCCCGATCAGATGCAGCCGCAAGTCCCGCCGCTCCATTACC
AAGAGCTCATGCCACCCGGTTCCTGCATGCCAGAGGAGCCCAAGCCAAAGAGGGGAAGACGATCGTGGCC
CCGGAAAAGGACCGCCACCCACACTTGTGATTACGCGGGCTGCGGCAAAACCTACACAAAGAGTTCCCAT
CTCAAGGCACACCTGCGAACCCACACAGGTGAGAAACCTTACCACTGTGACTGGGACGGCTGTGGATGGA
AATTCGCCCGCTCAGATGAACTGACCAGGCACTACCGTAAACACACGGGGCACCGCCCGTTCCAGTGCCA
AAAATGCGACCGAGCATTTTCCAGGTCGGACCACCTCGCCTTACACATGAAGAGACATTTTTAAAAGGGC
GAATTGCCTGCAGGAATTCAAGCTTCGGGGACTAGTCATATGATAATCAACCTCTGGATTACAAAATTTG
TGAAAGATTGACTGGTATTCTTAACTATGTTGCTCCTTTTACGCTATGTGGATACGCTGCTTTAATGCCT
TTGTATCATGCTATTGCTTCCCGTATGGCTTTCATTTTCTCCTCCTTGTATAAATCCTGGTTGCTGTCTC
TTTATGAGGAGTTGTGGCCCGTTGTCAGGCAACGTGGCGTGGTGTGCACTGTGTTTGCTGACGCAACCCC
CACTGGTTGGGGCATTGCCACCACCTGTCAGCTCCTTTCCGGGACTTTCGCTTTCCCCCTCCCTATTGCC
ACGGCGGAACTCATCGCCGCCTGCCTTGCCCGCTGCTGGACAGGGGCTCGGCTGTTGGGCACTGACAATT
CCGTGGTGTTGTCGGGGAAGCTGACGTCCTTTCCATGGCTGCTCGCCTGTGTTGCCACCTGGATTCTGCG
CGGGACGTCCTTCTGCTACGTCCCTTCGGCCCTCAATCCAGCGGACCTTCCTTCCCGCGGCCTGCTGCCG
GCTCTGCGGCCTCTTCCGCGTCTTCGCCTTCGCCCTCAGACGAGTCGGATCTCCCTTTGGGCCGCCTCCC
CGCATCGGTACAATTCACTCCTCAGGTGCAGGCTGCCTATCAGAAGGTGGTGGCTGGTGTGGCCAATGCC
CTGGCTCACAAATACCACTGAGATCTTTTTCCCTCTGCCAAAAATTATGGGGACATCATGAAGCCCCTTG
AGCATCTGACTTCTGGCTAATAAAGGAAATTTATTTTCATTGCAATAGTGTGTTGGAATTTTTTGTGTCT
CTCACTCGGAAGGACATATGGGAGGGCAAATCATTTAAAACATCAGAATGAGTATTTGGTTTAGAGTTTG
GCAACATATGCCCATATGCTGGCTGCCATGAACAAAGGTTGGCTATAAAGAGGTCATCAGTATATGAAAC
AGCCCCCTGCTGTCCATTCCTTATTCCATAGAAAAGCCTTGACTTGAGGTTAGATTTTTTTTATATTTTG
TTTTGTGTTATTTTTTTCTTTAACATCCCTAAAATTTTCCTTACATGTTTTACTAGCCAGATTTTTCCTC
CTCTCCTGACTACTCCCAGTCATAGCTGTCCCTCTTCTCTTATGGAGATCCCTCGACCTGCAGCCCAAGC
TTGGCGTAATCATGGTCATAGCTGTTTCCTGTGTGAAATTGTTATCCGCTCACAATTCCACACAACATAC
GAGCCGGAAGCATAAAGTGTAAAGCCTGGGGTGCCTAATGAGTGAGCTAACTCACATTAATTGCGTTGCG
CTCACTGCCCGCTTTCCAGTCGGGAAACCTGTCGTGCCAGCGGATCTCAATTCCGATCATATTCAATAAC
CCTTAATATAACTTCGTATAATGTATGCTATACGAAGTTATTAGGTCTGAAGAGGAGTTTACGTCCAGCC
AAGCTTAGGATCAATTCTCATGTTTGACAGCTTATCATCGATAAGCTGATCCTCACAGGCCGCACCCAGC
TTTTCTTCCGTTGCCCCAGTAGCATCTCTGTCTGGTGACCTTGAAGAGGAAGAGGAGGGGTCCCGAGAAT
CCCCATCCCTACCGTCCAGCAAAAAGGGGGACGAGGAATTTGAGGCCTGGCTTGAGGCTCAGGACGCAAA
TCTTGAGGATGTTCAGCGGGAGTTTTCCGGGCTGCGAGTAATTGGTGATGAGGACGAGGATGGTTCGGAG
GATGGGGAATTTTCAGACCTGGATCTGTCTGACAGCGACCATGAAGGGGATGAGGGTGGGGGGGCTGTTG
GAGGGGGCAGGAGTCTGCACTCCCTGTATTCACTGAGCGTCGTCTAATAAAGATGTCTATTGATCTCTTT
TAGTGTGAATCATGTCTGACGAGGGGCCAGGTACAGGACCTGGAAATGGCCTAGGAGAGAAGGGAGACAC
ATCTGGACCAGAAGGCTCCGGCGGCAGTGGACCTCAAAGAAGAGGGGGTGATAACCATGGACGAGGACGG
GGAAGAGGACGAGGACGAGGAGGCGGAAGACCAGGAGCCCCGGGCGGCTCAGGATCAGGGCCAAGACATA
GAGATGGTGTCCGGAGACCCCAAAAACGTCCAAGTTGCATTGGCTGCAAAGGGACCCACGGTGGAACAGG
AGCAGGAGCAGGAGCGGGAGGGGCAGGAGCAGGAGGGGCAGGAGCAGGAGGAGGGGCAGGAGCAGGAGGA
GGGGCAGGAGGGGCAGGAGGGGCAGGAGGGGCAGGAGCAGGAGGAGGGGCAGGAGCAGGAGGAGGGGCAG
GAGGGGCAGGAGGGGCAGGAGCAGGAGGAGGGGCAGGAGCAGGAGGAGGGGCAGGAGGGGCAGGAGCAGG
AGGAGGGGCAGGAGGGGCAGGAGGGGCAGGAGCAGGAGGAGGGGCAGGAGCAGGAGGAGGGGCAGGAGGG
GCAGGAGCAGGAGGAGGGGCAGGAGGGGCAGGAGGGGCAGGAGCAGGAGGAGGGGCAGGAGCAGGAGGGG
CAGGAGGGGCAGGAGSRGSAGGAGCAGGAGGGGCAGGAGCAGGAGGAGGGGCAGGAGGGGCAGGAGGGGC
AGGAGCAGGAGGGGCAGGAGCAGGAGGGGCAGGAGCAGGAGGGGCAGGAGCAGGAGGGGCAGGAGGGGCA
GGAGCAGGAGGGGCAGGAGGGGCAGGAGCAGGAGGGGCAGGAGGGGCAGGAGCAGGAGGAGGGGCAGGAG
GGGCAGGAGCAGGAGGAGGGGCAGGAGGGGCAGGAGCAGGAGGGGCAGGAGGGGCAGGAGCAGGAGGGGC
AGGAGGGGCAGGAGCAGGAGGGGCAGGAGGGGCAGGAGCAGGAGGAGGGGCAGGAGCAGGAGGGGCAGGA
GCAGGAGGTGGAGGCCGGGGTCGAGGAGGCAGTGGAGGCCGGGGTCGAGGAGGTAGTGGAGGCCGGGGTC
GAGGAGGTAGTGGAGGCCGCCGGGGTAGAGGACGTGAAAGAGCCAGGGGGGGAAGTCGTGAAAGAGCCAG
GGGGAGAGGTCGTGGACGTGGAGAAAAGAGGCCCAGGAGTCCCAGTAGTCAGTCATCATCATCCGGGTCT
CCACCGCGCAGGCCCCCTCCAGGTAGAAGGCCATTTTTCCACCCTGTAGGGGAAGCCGATTATTTTGAAT
ACCACCAAGAAGGTGGCCCAGATGGTGAGCCTGACGTGCCCCCGGGAGCGATAGAGCAGGGCCCCGCAGA
TGACCCAGGAGAAGGCCCAAGCACTGGACCCCGGGGTCAGGGTGATGGAGGCAGGCGCAAAAAAGGAGGG
TGGTTTGGAAAGCATCGTGGTCAAGGAGGTTCCAACCCGAAATTTGAGAACATTGCAGAAGGTTTAAGAG
CTCTCCTGGCTAGGAGTCACGTAGAAAGGACTACCGACGAAGGAACTTGGGTCGCCGGTGTGTTCGTATA
TGGAGGTAGTAAGACCTCCCTTTACAACCTAAGGCGAGGAACTGCCCTTGCTATTCCACAATGTCGTCTT
ACACCATTGAGTCGTCTCCCCTTTGGAATGGCCCCTGGACCCGGCCCACAACCTGGCCCGCTAAGGGAGT
CCATTGTCTGTTATTTCATGGTCTTTTTACAAACTCATATATTTGCTGAGGTTTTGAAGGATGCGATTAA
GGACCTTGTTATGACAAAGCCCGCTCCTACCTGCAATATCAGGGTGACTGTGTGCAGCTTTGACGATGGA
GTAGATTTGCCTCCCTGGTTTCCACCTATGGTGGAAGGGGCTGCCGCGGAGGGTGATGACGGAGATGACG
GAGATGAAGGAGGTGATGGAGATGAGGGTGAGGAAGGGCAGGAGTGATGTAACTTGTTAGGAGACGCCCT
CAATCGTATTAAAAGCCGTGTATTCCCCCGCACTAAAGAATAAATCCCCAGTAGACATCATGCGTGCTGT
TGGTGTATTTCTGGCCATCTGTCTTGTCACCATTTTCGTCCTCCCAACATGGGGCAATTGCCGGAACCCT
TAATATAACTTCGTATAATGTATGCTATACGAAGTTATTAGGTCCCTCGAAGAGGTTCACTAGCGGATCT
CAATTGGGCATACCCATGTTGTCACGTCACTCAGCTCCGCGCTCAACACCTTCTCGCGTTGGAAAACATT
AGCGACATTTACCTGGTGAGCAATCAGACATGCGACGGCTTTAGCCTGGCCTCCTTAAATTCACCTAAGA
ATGGGAGCAACCAGCAGGAAAAGGACAAGCAGCGAAAATTCACGCCCCCTTGGGAGGTGGCGGCATATGC
AAAGGATAGCACTCCCACTCTACTACTGGGTATCATATGCTGACTGTATATGCATGAGGATAGCATATGC
TACCCGGATACAGATTAGGATAGCATATACTACCCAGATATAGATTAGGATAGCATATGCTACCCAGATA
TAGATTAGGATAGCCTATGCTACCCAGATATAAATTAGGATAGCATATACTACCCAGATATAGATTAGGA
TAGCATATGCTACCCAGATATAGATTAGGATAGCCTATGCTACCCAGATATAGATTAGGATAGCATATGC
TACCCAGATATAGATTAGGATAGCATATGCTATCCAGATATTTGGGTAGTATATGCTACCCAGATATAAA
TTAGGATAGCATATACTACCCTAATCTCTATTAGGATAGCATATGCTACCCGGATACAGATTAGGATAGC
ATATACTACCCAGATATAGATTAGGATAGCATATGCTACCCAGATATAGATTAGGATAGCCTATGCTACC
CAGATATAAATTAGGATAGCATATACTACCCAGATATAGATTAGGATAGCATATGCTACCCAGATATAGA
TTAGGATAGCCTATGCTACCCAGATATAGATTAGGATAGCATATGCTATCCAGATATTTGGGTAGTATAT
GCTACCCATGGCAACATTAGCCCACCGTGCTCTCAGCGACCTCGTGAATATGAGGACCAACAACCCTGTG
CTTGGCGCTCAGGCGCAAGTGTGTGTAATTTGTCCTCCAGATCGCAGCAATCGCGCCCCTATCTTGGCCC
GCCCACCTACTTATGCAGGTATTCCCCGGGGTGCCATTAGTGGTTTTGTGGGCAAGTGGTTTGACCGCAG
TGGTTAGCGGGGTTACAATCAGCCAAGTTATTACACCCTTATTTTACAGTCCAAAACCGCAGGGCGGCGT
GTGGGGGCTGACGCGTGCCCCCACTCCACAATTTCAAAAAAAAGAGTGGCCACTTGTCTTTGTTTATGGG
CCCCATTGGCGTGGAGCCCCGTTTAATTTTCGGGGGTGTTAGAGACAACCAGTGGAGTCCGCTGCTGTCG
GCGTCCACTCTCTTTCCCCTTGTTACAAATAGAGTGTAACAACATGGTTCACCTGTCTTGGTCCCTGCCT
GGGACACATCTTAATAACCCCAGTATCATATTGCACTAGGATTATGTGTTGCCCATAGCCATAAATTCGT
GTGAGATGGACATCCAGTCTTTACGGCTTGTCCCCACCCCATGGATTTCTATTGTTAAAGATATTCAGAA
TGTTTCATTCCTACACTAGTATTTATTGCCCAAGGGGTTTGTGAGGGTTATATTGGTGTCATAGCACAAT
GCCACCACTGAACCCCCCGTCCAAATTTTATTCTGGGGGCGTCACCTGAAACCTTGTTTTCGAGCACCTC
ACATACACCTTACTGTTCACAACTCAGCAGTTATTCTATTAGCTAAACGAAGGAGAATGAAGAAGCAGGC
GAAGATTCAGGAGAGTTCACTGCCCGCTCCTTGATCTTCAGCCACTGCCCTTGTGACTAAAATGGTTCAC
TACCCTCGTGGAATCCTGACCCCATGTAAATAAAACCGTGACAGCTCATGGGGTGGGAGATATCGCTGTT
CCTTAGGACCCTTTTACTAACCCTAATTCGATAGCATATGCTTCCCGTTGGGTAACATATGCTATTGAAT
TAGGGTTAGTCTGGATAGTATATACTACTACCCGGGAAGCATATGCTACCCGTTTAGGGTTAACAAGGGG
GCCTTATAAACACTATTGCTAATGCCCTCTTGAGGGTCCGCTTATCGGTAGCTACACAGGCCCCTCTGAT
TGACGTTGGTGTAGCCTCCCGTAGTCTTCCTGGGCCCCTGGGAGGTACATGTCCCCCAGCATTGGTGTAA
GAGCTTCAGCCAAGAGTTACACATAAAGGCAATGTTGTGTTGCAGTCCACAGACTGCAAAGTCTGCTCCA
GGATGAAAGCCACTCAGTGTTGGCAAATGTGCACATCCATTTATAAGGATGTCAACTACAGTCAGAGAAC
CCCTTTGTGTTTGGTCCCCCCCCGTGTCACATGTGGAACAGGGCCCAGTTGGCAAGTTGTACCAACCAAC
TGAAGGGATTACATGCACTGCCCCGCGAAGAAGGGGCAGAGATGTCGTAGTCAGGTTTAGTTCGTCCGGG
GCGGGGATCGATCCTCTAGAGTCGACGCTAGCGGATCCGCTGCATTAATGAATCGGCCAACGCGCGGGGA
GAGGCGGTTTGCGTATTGGGCGCTCTTCCGCTTCCTCGCTCACTGACTCGCTGCGCTCGGTCGTTCGGCT
GCGGCGAGCGGTATCAGCTCACTCAAAGGCGGTAATACGGTTATCCACAGAATCAGGGGATAACGCAGGA
AAGAACATGTGAGCAAAAGGCCAGCAAAAGGCCAGGAACCGTAAAAAGGCCGCGTTGCTGGCGTTTTTCC
ATAGGCTCCGCCCCCCTGACGAGCATCACAAAAATCGACGCTCAAGTCAGAGGTGGCGAAACCCGACAGG
ACTATAAAGATACCAGGCGTTTCCCCCTGGAAGCTCCCTCGTGCGCTCTCCTGTTCCGACCCTGCCGCTT
ACCGGATACCTGTCCGCCTTTCTCCCTTCGGGAAGCGTGGCGCTTTCTCATAGCTCACGCTGTAGGTATC
TCAGTTCGGTGTAGGTCGTTCGCTCCAAGCTGGGCTGTGTGCACGAACCCCCCGTTCAGCCCGACCGCTG
CGCCTTATCCGGTAACTATCGTCTTGAGTCCAACCCGGTAAGACACGACTTATCGCCACTGGCAGCAGCC
ACTGGTAACAGGATTAGCAGAGCGAGGTATGTAGGCGGTGCTACAGAGTTCTTGAAGTGGTGGCCTAACT
ACGGCTACACTAGAAGAACAGTATTTGGTATCTGCGCTCTGCTGAAGCCAGTTACCTTCGGAAAAAGAGT
TGGTAGCTCTTGATCCGGCAAACAAACCACCGCTGGTAGCGGTGGTTTTTTTGTTTGCAAGCAGCAGATT
ACGCGCAGAAAAAAAGGATCTCAAGAAGATCCTTTGATCTTTTCTACGGGGTCTGACGCTCAGTGGAACG
AAAACTCACGTTAAGGGATTTTGGTCATGAGATTATCAAAAAGGATCTTCACCTAGATCCTTTTAAATTA
AAAATGAAGTTTTAAATCAATCTAAAGTATATATGAGTAAACTTGGTCTGACAGTTACCAATGCTTAATC
AGTGAGGCACCTATCTCAGCGATCTGTCTATTTCGTTCATCCATAGTTGCCTGACTCCCCGTCGTGTAGA
TAACTACGATACGGGAGGGCTTACCATCTGGCCCCAGTGCTGCAATGATACCGCGAGACCCACGCTCACC
GGCTCCAGATTTATCAGCAATAAACCAGCCAGCCGGAAGGGCCGAGCGCAGAAGTGGTCCTGCAACTTTA
TCCGCCTCCATCCAGTCTATTAATTGTTGCCGGGAAGCTAGAGTAAGTAGTTCGCCAGTTAATAGTTTGC
GCAACGTTGTTGCCATTGCTACAGGCATCGTGGTGTCACGCTCGTCGTTTGGTATGGCTTCATTCAGCTC
CGGTTCCCAACGATCAAGGCGAGTTACATGATCCCCCATGTTGTGCAAAAAAGCGGTTAGCTCCTTCGGT
CCTCCGATCGTTGTCAGAAGTAAGTTGGCCGCAGTGTTATCACTCATGGTTATGGCAGCACTGCATAATT
CTCTTACTGTCATGCCATCCGTAAGATGCTTTTCTGTGACTGGTGAGTACTCAACCAAGTCATTCTGAGA
ATAGTGTATGCGGCGACCGAGTTGCTCTTGCCCGGCGTCAATACGGGATAATACCGCGCCACATAGCAGA
ACTTTAAAAGTGCTCATCATTGGAAAACGTTCTTCGGGGCGAAAACTCTCAAGGATCTTACCGCTGTTGA
GATCCAGTTCGATGTAACCCACTCGTGCACCCAACTGATCTTCAGCATCTTTTACTTTCACCAGCGTTTC
TGGGTGAGCAAAAACAGGAAGGCAAAATGCCGCAAAAAAGGGAATAAGGGCGACACGGAAATGTTGAATA
CTCATACTCTTCCTTTTTCAATATTATTGAAGCATTTATCAGGGTTATTGTCTCATGAGCGGATACATAT
TTGAATGTATTTAGAAAAATAAACAAATAGGGGTTCCGCGCACATTTCCCCGAAAAGTGCCACCTGG
Features (pLannotate 1.2.2; 24 found; start..end, strand, type, name):
      4..383     +  enhancer       CMV enhancer: human cytomegalovirus immediate early enhancer
    385..662     +  promoter       chicken β-actin promoter: No description available
    663..1679    +  intron         chimeric intron: chimera between introns from chicken β-actin and rabbit β-globin
   1744..2694    +  CDS            SOX2: SOX2_HUMAN - Experimental evidence at protein level: Swiss-Prot protein existence level 1. Transcription factor that forms a trimeric complex with OCT4 on DNA and controls the expression of a number of genes involved in embryonic development such as YES1, FGF4, UTF1 and ZFP206 (By similarity). Binds to the proximal enhancer region of NANOG (By similarity). Critical for early embryogenesis and for embryonic stem cell pluripotency (PubMed:18035408). Downstream SRRT target that mediates the promotion of neural stem cell self-renewal (By similarity). Keeps neural cells undifferentiated by countera
   2782..4191    +  CDS            KLF4 (fragment): KLF4_HUMAN - Also known as EZF, GKLF. Experimental evidence at protein level: Swiss-Prot protein existence level 1. Transcription factor; can act both as activator and as repressor. Binds the 5'-CACCC-3' core sequence. Binds to the promoter region of its own gene and can activate its own transcription. Regulates the expression of key transcription factors during embryonic development. Plays an important role in maintaining embryonic stem cells, and in preventing their differentiation. Required for establishing the barrier function of the skin and for postnatal maturation and maintenance of the
   4245..4833    +  misc_feature   WPRE: woodchuck hepatitis virus posttranscriptional regulatory element
   4841..4918    +  CDS            HBB (fragment): HBB_PONPY - Experimental evidence at transcript level: Swiss-Prot protein existence level 2. Involved in oxygen transport from the lung to the various peripheral tissues. From Pongo pygmaeus (Bornean orangutan).
   4989..5044    +  polyA_signal   β-globin poly(A) signal: rabbit β-globin polyadenylation signal (Gil and Proudfoot, 1987)
   5427..5449    -  protein_bind   lac operator (fragment): The lac repressor binds to the lac operator to inhibit transcription in E. coli. This inhibition can be relieved by adding lactose or isopropyl-β-D-thiogalactopyranoside (IPTG). lac repressor encoded by lacI
   5453..5483    -  promoter       lac promoter: promoter for the E. coli lac operon
   5498..5519    -  protein_bind   CAP binding site: CAP binding activates transcription in the presence of cAMP. E. coli catabolite activator protein
   5532..5571    -  CDS            lacI (fragment): lac repressor; lacI; The lac repressor binds to the lac operator to inhibit transcription in E. coli. This inhibition can be relieved by adding lactose or isopropyl-β-D-thiogalactopyranoside (IPTG).
   5608..5641    -  protein_bind   loxP: Cre-mediated recombination occurs in the 8-bp core sequence (GCATACAT). Cre recombinase
   5694..5717    +  promoter       tet promoter (fragment): E. coli promoter for tetracycline efflux protein gene
   5720..6064    +  CDS            BRRF2_EBVB9 (fragment): Protein inferred from homology: Swiss-Prot protein existence level 3. From Epstein-Barr virus (strain B95-8) (HHV-4) (Human herpesvirus 4).
   6102..8027    +  CDS            EBNA1: Epstein-Barr nuclear antigen 1, also known as EBNA-1 crucial for latent viral infection, and for episomal amplification of vectors containing the oriP origin (Okita et al., 2013)
   8110..8178    +  CDS            gL (fragment): GL_EBVB9 - Experimental evidence at protein level: Swiss-Prot protein existence level 1. The heterodimer glycoprotein H-glycoprotein L is required for the fusion of viral and plasma membranes leading to virus entry into the host cell. Acts as a functional inhibitor of gH and maintains gH in an inhibited form. Upon binding to host integrins, gL dissociates from gH leading to activation of the viral fusion glycoproteins gB and gH. Fusion of EBV with B-lymphocytes requires the additional receptor- binding protein gp42, which forms a complex with gH/gL. The heterodimer gH/gL targets also host EPHA
   8195..8228    -  protein_bind   loxP: Cre-mediated recombination occurs in the 8-bp core sequence (GCATACAT). Cre recombinase
   8262..8414    +  CDS            gL (fragment): GL_EBVA8 - Experimental evidence at protein level: Swiss-Prot protein existence level 1. The heterodimer glycoprotein H-glycoprotein L is required for the fusion of viral and plasma membranes leading to virus entry into the host cell. Acts as a functional inhibitor of gH and maintains gH in an inhibited form. Upon binding to host integrins, gL dissociates from gH leading to activation of the viral fusion glycoproteins gB and gH. The heterodimer gH/gL targets also host EPHA2 to promote viral entry. From Epstein-Barr virus (strain AG876) (HHV-4) (Human herpesvirus 4).
   8415..10204   +  rep_origin     oriP: Epstein-Barr virus oriP replication origin (Yates et al., 2000)
  10679..10733   -  CDS            lacI (fragment): lac repressor; lacI; The lac repressor binds to the lac operator to inhibit transcription in E. coli. This inhibition can be relieved by adding lactose or isopropyl-β-D-thiogalactopyranoside (IPTG).
  10916..11504   -  rep_origin     ori: high-copy-number ColE1/pMB1/pBR322/pUC origin of replication
  11675..12535   -  CDS            AmpR: β-lactamase; bla; confers resistance to ampicillin, carbenicillin, and related antibiotics
  12536..12640   -  promoter       AmpR promoter: bla
