[The description below was written by a language model from this plasmid's Addgene catalogue record and pLannotate feature annotations shown in this document.]
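Description:
pCXLE-SOX2AV-p2a-KLF4 is a non-integrating episomal mammalian expression plasmid of about 12.7 kb, built on the pCXLE backbone and designed to deliver two human reprogramming factors from a single transcript. In bacteria it is maintained through a ColE1/pUC-type origin and selected with ampicillin via the β-lactamase gene; the catalogue lists it as low copy despite the origin type. In primate cells, persistence depends on the Epstein-Barr virus elements: the oriP origin together with an EBNA1 coding sequence, which tethers the plasmid to host chromosomes and supports its replication as an extrachromosomal episome that is gradually lost over cell divisions. Two loxP sites in the same orientation flank the EBNA1 region, so Cre recombinase could excise it and abolish episomal maintenance. Short annotated EBV, lac and globin fragments appear to be backbone remnants rather than functional genes.

The expression cassette is driven by the CAG promoter, annotated here as the CMV enhancer, chicken β-actin promoter and chimeric β-actin/β-globin intron, giving strong constitutive expression. It transcribes human SOX2 carrying the A61V substitution, described by the depositor as a highly cooperative point mutant, followed by KLF4. The construct name indicates a P2A self-cleaving peptide linking them, which falls in the unannotated gap between the two coding sequences and should yield separate proteins from one open reading frame. A WPRE downstream enhances transcript stability and expression, and a rabbit β-globin polyadenylation signal terminates the message. The insert sits between retained EcoRI sites. The plasmid is intended for transgene-integration-free delivery of SOX2A61V and KLF4, and the associated work concerns induction of naive pluripotency with engineered SOX factors.
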