Addgene plasmid #193291: pCXLE-SOX2AV-p2a-KLF4
Purpose: episomal expressing human SOX2A61V + KLF4
Depositing lab: Hans Schöler. Publication: Highly cooperative chimeric super-SOX induces naive pluripotency across species. MacCarthy CM, Wu G, Malik V, Menuchin-Lasowski Y, Velychko T, Keshet G, Fan R, Bedzhov I, Church GM, Jauch R, Cojocaru V, Scholer HR, Velychko S. Cell Stem Cell. 2024 Jan 4;31(1):127-147.e9. doi: 10.1016/j.stem.2023.11.010. Epub 2023 Dec 22. PubMed 38141611.
Backbone
  Vector backbone: pCXLE
  Backbone size w/o insert (bp): 10180
  Total vector size (bp): 12666
  Vector type: Mammalian Expression
Growth in bacteria
  Bacterial resistance: Ampicillin, 100 μg/mL
  Growth temperature: 37°C
  Growth strain: DH5alpha
  Copy number: Low Copy
Gene/Insert
  Gene/Insert name: SOX2AV-p2a-KLF4
  Species: H. sapiens (human)
  Insert size (bp): 2486
  Mutation: SOX2A61V is a highly cooperative point mutant of SOX2
  Entrez Gene: SOX2 (a.k.a. ANOP3, MCOPS3); KLF4 (a.k.a. EZF, GKLF)
  Promoter: CAG
  Cloning method: Restriction Enzyme; 5′ cloning site EcoRI (not destroyed); 3′ cloning site EcoRI (not destroyed)
  Sequencing primers: 5′ tctgctaaccatgttcatgccttc; 3′ AGGAAGGTCCGCTGGATTGA
Terms and licenses: Academic/Nonprofit Terms; Industry Terms: Not Available to Industry
Depositor comments: Please visit https://www.biorxiv.org/content/10.1101/2022.09.23.509242v1 for BioRxiv preprint
How to cite: pCXLE-SOX2AV-p2a-KLF4 was a gift from Hans Schöler (Addgene plasmid # 193291 ; http://n2t.net/addgene:193291 ; RRID:Addgene_193291)
